Addgene plasmid #230929: pAAVone-AAV-PHP.eB-CMV-eGFP
Purpose: pAAVone plasmid is used to package AAV-CMV-eGFP with an AAV-PHP.eB serotype, utilizing the AAVone single-plasmid AAV production system.
Depositing lab: Qizhao Wang. Depositing organization: AAVnerGene Inc. Publication: AAVone: A cost-effective, single-plasmid solution for efficient AAV production with reduced DNA impurities. Yang R, Tran NT, Chen T, Cui M, Wang Y, Sharma T, Liu Y, Zhang J, Yuan X, Zhang D, Chen C, Shi Z, Wang L, Dai Y, Zaidi H, Liang J, Chen M, Jaijyan D, Hu H, Wang B, Xu C, Hu W, Gao G, Yu D, Tai PWL, Wang Q. Mol Ther Nucleic Acids. 2025 May 14;36(2):102563. doi: 10.1016/j.omtn.2025.102563. eCollection 2025 Jun 10. PubMed 40503174.
Backbone
  Vector backbone: pAAVone
  Vector type: AAV
Growth in bacteria
  Bacterial resistance: Kanamycin, 50 μg/mL
  Growth temperature: 37°C
  Growth strain: NEB Stable
  Copy number: High Copy
Gene/Insert
  Gene/Insert name: eGFP
  Species: Synthetic
  Promoter: CMV
  Cloning method: Gibson Cloning
Terms and licenses: Academic/Nonprofit Terms; Industry Terms: Not Available to Industry
Depositor comments: pAAVone is an AAVnerGene trademark, BAS-98490850 US patent: US-20240229067-A9; international patent: WO2023220502 . Please visit https://doi.org/10.1101/2025.01.07.631712 for bioRxiv preprint.
How to cite: pAAVone-AAV-PHP.eB-CMV-eGFP was a gift from Qizhao Wang (Addgene plasmid # 230929 ; http://n2t.net/addgene:230929 ; RRID:Addgene_230929)
