[The description below was written by a language model from this plasmid's Addgene catalogue record and pLannotate feature annotations shown in this document.]
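Description:
pAAVone-AAV-PHP.eB-CMV-eGFP is a 15.8 kb all-in-one AAV production plasmid built on the pAAVone backbone. It combines on a single molecule the three components usually supplied by separate plasmids in triple transfection: the ITR-flanked vector genome, the AAV rep/cap genes, and the adenoviral helper functions. In bacteria it replicates from a high-copy ColE1/pUC-type origin and is selected with kanamycin through a Tn5 aminoglycoside phosphotransferase (NeoR/KanR) driven by the bla promoter. An f1 phage origin is also present.

The packaged genome lies between AAV2 inverted terminal repeats, the left one annotated only as fragments. It carries the CMV immediate-early enhancer and promoter, a modified SV40 intron, the EGFP coding sequence, a WPRE to enhance transcript expression, and a human growth hormone polyadenylation signal. Outside the ITRs, on the opposite strand, are a Rep78 open reading frame and a VP1 capsid open reading frame. The annotation tool matched the capsid to AAV2 by homology, but the catalogue entry identifies the serotype as AAV-PHP.eB.

The remaining sequence is adenovirus-derived. It includes VA RNA, the E4 region with the 34K (ORF6) protein, and the E2A DNA-binding protein, which are the helper functions that support AAV replication. Several fragmentary hits to neighbouring adenoviral late genes (L3, L4, fiber, terminal protein) appear to be flanking sequence carried along with these regions.

According to the record, the plasmid is used to package an AAV-CMV-eGFP reporter vector in the PHP.eB capsid using the AAVone single-plasmid system. The associated publication title describes the system as cost-effective and as giving reduced DNA impurities.
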