Features (pLannotate 1.2.2; 29 found; start..end, strand, type, name):
      1..28      +  repeat_region  AAV2 ITR (fragment): inverted terminal repeat of adeno-associated virus serotype 2 inverted
     28..119     -  repeat_region  AAV2 ITR (fragment): inverted terminal repeat of adeno-associated virus serotype 2 inverted
    209..512     +  enhancer       CMV enhancer: human cytomegalovirus immediate early enhancer
    513..711     +  promoter       CMV promoter: human cytomegalovirus (CMV) immediate early promoter
    717..813     +  intron         SV40 intron: modified SV40 intron with splice donor and acceptor sites
    824..1543    +  CDS            EGFP: the original enhanced GFP (Yang et al., 1996) mammalian codon-optimized
   1550..1568    +  misc_feature   MCS (fragment): pBluescript multiple cloning site
   1568..2156    +  misc_feature   WPRE: woodchuck hepatitis virus posttranscriptional regulatory element
   2188..2664    +  polyA_signal   hGH poly(A) signal: human growth hormone polyadenylation signal
   2673..2807    +  repeat_region  AAV2 ITR: inverted terminal repeat of adeno-associated virus serotype 2 inverted
   2807..2977    -  CDS            PTP (fragment): TERM_ADE02 - Experimental evidence at protein level: Swiss-Prot protein existence level 1. Protein covalently bound to the viral DNA that acts as a primer for viral genomic replication by DNA strand displacement. Assembles on the viral origin of replication in an initiation complex with viral polymerase, DBP, host NFIA and host POU2F1/OCT1. During initiation, the polymerase covalently couples the first dCTP with Ser- 580 of pTP. The terminal protein stimulates the template activity over 20 fold compared to protein-free templates. Neo-synthesized viral genomes are linked to two preterminal prot
   3008..3164    +  ncRNA          VA: Accession: RF00102 - VA RNA
   3145..3507    -  CDS            Y121_ADE02: Protein predicted: Swiss-Prot protein existence level 4. From Human adenovirus C serotype 2 (HAdV-2) (Human adenovirus 2).
   3906..6134    -  CDS            VP1: CAPSD_AAV2S - Experimental evidence at protein level: Swiss-Prot protein existence level 1. Capsid protein self-assembles to form an icosahedral capsid with a T=1 symmetry, about 22 nm in diameter, and consisting of 60 copies of three size variants of the capsid protein VP1, VP2 and VP3 which differ in their N-terminus. The capsid encapsulates the genomic ssDNA. Binds to host cell heparan sulfate and uses host ITGA5-ITGB1 as coreceptor on the cell surface to provide virion attachment to target cell. This attachment induces virion internalization predominantly through clathrin-dependent endocyt
   6154..8016    -  CDS            Rep78: REP78_AAV2S - Experimental evidence at protein level: Swiss-Prot protein existence level 1. Plays an essential role in the initiation of viral DNA synthesis. Binds specifically to an inverted terminal repeat element (ITR) on the 3' and 5' ends of the viral DNA, where it cleaves a site specifically to generate a priming site for initiation of the synthesis of a complementary strand. Plays also a role as transcriptional regulator, DNA helicase and as key factors in site-specific integration of the viral genome. Regulates host PKA activity by interacting with host PRKX as a mechanism of interferi
   8162..8293    +  CDS            SPIKE_ADE02 (fragment): Experimental evidence at protein level: Swiss-Prot protein existence level 1. Forms spikes that protrude from each vertex of the icosahedral capsid. Interacts with host coxsackievirus and adenovirus receptor CXADR located at the cell tight junctions to provide virion initial attachment to target cell. The fiber protein binds to CXADR with a higher affinity than CXADR binds to itself, thereby blocking the cell-cell adhesion function of CXADR dimers and leading to local disruption of the tight junction. Fiber protein present on neo- synthesized particles may thus disrupt the junctional integrity
   8435..8512    -  CDS            E417_ADE03: Protein predicted: Swiss-Prot protein existence level 4. From Human adenovirus B serotype 3 (HAdV-3) (Human adenovirus 3).
   8714..9595    -  CDS            E434_ADE02: Experimental evidence at protein level: Swiss-Prot protein existence level 1. Plays a major role to prevent cellular inhibition of viral genome replication by nuclear bodies. Assembles an SCF-like E3 ubiquitin ligase complex based on the cellular proteins ELOB, ELOC, CUL5 and RBX1, in cooperation with viral E1B-55K. This viral RING-type ligase ubiquitinates cellular substrates prior to proteasomal degradation: p53/TP53, LIG4, MRE11-RAD50-NBS1 (MRN) complex, ITGA3, DAXX and BLM. From Human adenovirus C serotype 2 (HAdV-2) (Human adenovirus 2).
   9711..9776    -  CDS            E4RF1_ADE02 (fragment): Experimental evidence at protein level: Swiss-Prot protein existence level 1. May modulate tight-junctions functions of infected cells through interactions with PDZ proteins. E4 ORF1 has ben show for Adenovirus 9 to interact with protein involved in tight junction regulation. May play a role in mTOR activation by activating PI3- kinase, thus overriding cellular checkpoint for translation. From Human adenovirus C serotype 2 (HAdV-2) (Human adenovirus 2).
  10078..10440   -  CDS            L4 (fragment): CAP8_ADE02 - Experimental evidence at protein level: Swiss-Prot protein existence level 1. [Hexon-linking protein-C]: Structural component of the virion that acts as a cement protein on the capsid interior and which glue the peripentonal hexons and group-of-nine hexons together. From Human adenovirus C serotype 2 (HAdV-2) (Human adenovirus 2).
  10531..10836   -  CDS            SF33K_ADE05 (fragment): Experimental evidence at protein level: Swiss-Prot protein existence level 1. Probably functions as the small terminase that is part of the molecular motor that translocates genomic DNA in empty capsid during DNA packaging. This motor is located at a unique vertex and comprises at least the IVa2 ATPase, the small terminase 33K and probably a portal. Forms a ring-like structure of about 17 nm in which genomic DNA is translocated into the capsid. Stimulates IVa2 ATPase activity in the presence of the viral genome. Once the DNA is packaged, the terminase detaches: the 33K protein is present in th
  10832..11416   -  CDS            PKG2_ADE02: Experimental evidence at protein level: Swiss-Prot protein existence level 1. Component of the packaging machinery which encapsidates the viral DNA into preformed capsids and transcriptional activator of the viral major late promoter (MLP). Binds, along with packaging proteins 1 and 3, to the specific packaging sequence on the left end of viral genomic DNA and plays an active role in packaging of the viral genome into preformed capsids. Specifically binds to the 5'-TTTG-3' nucleotides of the repeats making up the packaging sequence. Forms a transcription factor called DEF-A through cooperative
  11460..11663   -  CDS            L4 (fragment): SHUT_ADECC - Protein inferred from homology: Swiss-Prot protein existence level 3. Protein that inhibits host translation while promoting late viral translation by ribosome shunting. Blocks host cap-dependent translation by binding to eIF4G, displacing MKNK1 from cap initiation complexes and preventing EIF4E phosphorylation. Binds to the tripartite leader sequence of viral late mRNAs and recruits host eIF4G, PABPC1/poly-A binding protein and 40S ribosomes subunits on viral mRNAs, allowing ribosome shunting and efficient translation of late viral mRNAs even though conventional translation via r
  11679..13265   +  CDS            DBP: DNB2_ADE02 - Experimental evidence at protein level: Swiss-Prot protein existence level 1. Plays a role in the elongation phase of viral strand displacement replication by unwinding the template in an ATP- independent fashion, employing its capacity to form multimers. Also enhances the rate of initiation. Released from template upon second strand synthesis. Assembles in complex with viral pTP, viral pol, host NFIA and host POU2F1/OCT1 on viral origin of replication. Covers the whole ssDNA genome during synthesis. The complementary strand synthesis induces its release from DNA template. May inh
  13369..13524   -  CDS            L3 (fragment): PRO_ADE02 - Experimental evidence at protein level: Swiss-Prot protein existence level 1. Cleaves viral precursor proteins (pTP, pIIIa, pVI, pVII, pVIII, and pX) inside newly assembled particles giving rise to mature virions. Protease complexed to its cofactor slides along the viral DNA to specifically locate and cleave the viral precursors. Mature virions have a weakened organization compared to the unmature virions, thereby facilitating subsequent uncoating. Without maturation, the particle lacks infectivity and is unable to uncoat. Late in adenovirus infection, in the cytoplasm, may partici
  13534..13988   +  rep_origin     f1 ori (sequence partly withheld): f1 bacteriophage origin of replication; arrow indicates direction of (+) strand synthesis
  14014..14118   +  promoter       AmpR promoter: bla
  14119..14913   +  CDS            NeoR/KanR: aminoglycoside phosphotransferase from Tn5; aph(3')-II (or nptII); confers resistance to neomycin, kanamycin, and G418 (Geneticin®)
  15084..15672   +  rep_origin     ori: high-copy-number ColE1/pMB1/pBR322/pUC origin of replication
>Addgene plasmid #230929 | pAAVone-AAV-PHP.eB-CMV-eGFP | addgene full sequence | sequence record 458367 | Addgene NGS Result
CTGCGCGCTCGCTCGCTCACTGAGGCCGCCCGGGCGTCGGGCGACCTTTGGTCGCCCGGCCTCAGTGAGC
GAGCGAGCGCGCAGAGAGGGAGTGGCCAACTCCATCACTAGGGGTTCCTGCGGCCGCACGCGTACATTGA
TTATTGACTAGTTATTAATAGTAATCAATTACGGGGTCATTAGTTCATAGCCCATATATGGAGTTCCGCG
TTACATAACTTACGGTAAATGGCCCGCCTGGCTGACCGCCCAACGACCCCCGCCCATTGACGTCAATAAT
GACGTATGTTCCCATAGTAACGCCAATAGGGACTTTCCATTGACGTCAATGGGTGGAGTATTTACGGTAA
ACTGCCCACTTGGCAGTACATCAAGTGTATCATATGCCAAGTACGCCCCCTATTGACGTCAATGACGGTA
AATGGCCCGCCTGGCATTATGCCCAGTACATGACCTTATGGGACTTTCCTACTTGGCAGTACATCTACGT
ATTAGTCATCGCTATTACCATGGTGATGCGGTTTTGGCAGTACATCAATGGGCGTGGATAGCGGTTTGAC
TCACGGGGATTTCCAAGTCTCCACCCCATTGACGTCAATGGGAGTTTGTTTTGGCACCAAAATCAACGGG
ACTTTCCAAAATGTCGTAACAACTCCGCCCCATTGACGCAAATGGGCGGTAGGCGTGTACGGTGGGAGGT
CTATATAAGCACCTGCGTAAGTTTAGTCTTTTTGTCTTTTATTTCAGGTCCCGGATCCGGTGGTGGTGCA
AATCAAAGAACTGCTCCTCAGTGGATGTTGCCTTTACTTCTAGGCGCGCCACCATGGTGAGCAAGGGCGA
GGAGCTGTTCACCGGGGTGGTGCCCATCCTGGTCGAGCTGGACGGCGACGTAAACGGCCACAAGTTCAGC
GTGTCCGGCGAGGGCGAGGGCGATGCCACCTACGGCAAGCTGACCCTGAAGTTCATCTGCACCACCGGCA
AGCTGCCCGTGCCCTGGCCCACCCTCGTGACCACCCTGACCTACGGCGTGCAGTGCTTCAGCCGCTACCC
CGACCACATGAAGCAGCACGACTTCTTCAAGTCCGCCATGCCCGAAGGCTACGTCCAGGAGCGCACCATC
TTCTTCAAGGACGACGGCAACTACAAGACCCGCGCCGAGGTGAAGTTCGAGGGCGACACCCTGGTGAACC
GCATCGAGCTGAAGGGCATCGACTTCAAGGAGGACGGCAACATCCTGGGGCACAAGCTGGAGTACAACTA
CAACAGCCACAACGTCTATATCATGGCCGACAAGCAGAAGAACGGCATCAAGGTGAACTTCAAGATCCGC
CACAACATCGAGGACGGCAGCGTGCAGCTCGCCGACCACTACCAGCAGAACACCCCCATCGGCGACGGCC
CCGTGCTGCTGCCCGACAACCACTACCTGAGCACCCAGTCCGCCCTGAGCAAAGACCCCAACGAGAAGCG
CGATCACATGGTCCTGCTGGAGTTCGTGACCGCCGCCGGGATCACTCTCGGCATGGACGAGCTGTACAAG
TAACGTACGGATATCAAGCTTATCGATAATCAACCTCTGGATTACAAAATTTGTGAAAGATTGACTGGTA
TTCTTAACTATGTTGCTCCTTTTACGCTATGTGGATACGCTGCTTTAATGCCTTTGTATCATGCTATTGC
TTCCCGTATGGCTTTCATTTTCTCCTCCTTGTATAAATCCTGGTTGCTGTCTCTTTATGAGGAGTTGTGG
CCCGTTGTCAGGCAACGTGGCGTGGTGTGCACTGTGTTTGCTGACGCAACCCCCACTGGTTGGGGCATTG
CCACCACCTGTCAGCTCCTTTCCGGGACTTTCGCTTTCCCCCTCCCTATTGCCACGGCGGAACTCATCGC
CGCCTGCCTTGCCCGCTGCTGGACAGGGGCTCGGCTGTTGGGCACTGACAATTCCGTGGTGTTGTCGGGG
AAATCATCGTCCTTTCCTTGGCTGCTCGCCTATGTTGCCACCTGGATTCTGCGCGGGACGTCCTTCTGCT
ACGTCCCTTCGGCCCTCAATCCAGCGGACCTTCCTTCCCGCGGCCTGCTGCCGGCTCTGCGGCCTCTTCC
GCGTCTTCGCCTTCGCCCTCAGACGAGTCGGATCTCCCTTTGGGCCGCCTCCCCGCATCGATACCGAGCG
CTGCTCGAGAGATCTACGGGTGGCATCCCTGTGACCCCTCCCCAGTGCCTCTCCTGGCCCTGGAAGTTGC
CACTCCAGTGCCCACCAGCCTTGTCCTAATAAAATTAAGTTGCATCATTTTGTCTGACTAGGTGTCCTTC
TATAATATTATGGGGTGGAGGGGGGTGGTATGGAGCAAGGGGCAAGTTGGGAAGACAACCTGTAGGGCCT
GCGGGGTCTATTGGGAACCAAGCTGGAGTGCAGTGGCACAATCTTGGCTCACTGCAATCTCCGCCTCCTG
GGTTCAAGCGATTCTCCTGCCTCAGCCTCCCGAGTTGTTGGGATTCCAGGCATGCATGACCAGGCTCAGC
TAATTTTTGTTTTTTTGGTAGAGACGGGGTTTCACCATATTGGCCAGGCTGGTCTCCAACTCCTAATCTC
AGGTGATCTACCCACCTTGGCCTCCCAAATTGCTGGGATTACAGGCGTGAACCACTGCTCCCTTCCCTGT
CCTTTTAATTAAAGGAACCCCTAGTGATGGAGTTGGCCACTCCCTCTCTGCGCGCTCGCTCGCTCACTGA
GGCCGGGCGACCAAAGGTCGCCCGACGCCCGGGCTTTGCCCGGGCGGCCTCAGTGAGCGAGCGAGCGCGC
AGCTGCCAACCGGTGTCGACGTAATCCGTAGATGTACCTGGACATCCAGGTGATGCCGGCGGCGGTGGTG
GAGGCGCGCGGAAAGTCGCGGACGCGGTTCCAGATGTTGCGCAGCGGCAAAAAGTGCTCCATGGTCGGGA
CGCTCTGGCCGGTGAGGCGTGCGCAGTCGTTGACGCTCTAGACCGTGCAAAAGGAGAGCCTGTAAGCGGG
CACTCTTCCGTGGTCTGGTGGATAAATTCGCAAGGGTATCATGGCGGACGACCGGGGTTCGAACCCCGGA
TCCGGCCGTCCGCCGTGATCCATGCGGTTACCGCCCGCGTGTCGAACCCAGGTGTGCGACGTCAGACAAC
GGGGGAGCGCTCCTTTTGGCTTCCTTCCAGGCGCGGCGGCTGCTGCGCTAGCTTTTTTGGCCACTGGCCG
CGCGCGGCGTAAGCGGTTAGGCTGGAAAGCGAAAGCATTAAGTGGCTCGCTCCCTGTAGCCGGAGGGTTA
TTTTCCAAGGGTTGAGTCGCAGGACCCCCGGTTCGAGTCTCGGGCCGGCCGGACTGCGGCGAACGGGGGT
TTGCCTCCCCGTCATGCAAGACCCCGCTTGCAAATTCCTCCGGAAACAGGGACGAGCCCCTTTTTTGCTT
TTCCCAGATGCATCCGGTGCTGCGGCAGATGCGCCCCCCTCCTCAGCAGCGGCAAGAGCAAGAGCAGCGG
CAGACATGCAGGGCACCCTCCCCTTCTCCTACCGCGTCAGGAGGGGCAACATCCTACATCGATAGATCTG
CAGAATTCGGCTTGGCGGCTGCGCGTTCAAACCTCCCGCTTCAAAATGGAGACCCTGCGTGCTCACTCGG
GCTTAAATACCCAGCGTGACCACATGGTGTCGCAAAATGTCGCAAAACACTCACGTGACCTCTAATACAG
GACCTCTAGAGCATGGCTACGTAGATAAGTAGCATGGCGGGTTAATCATTAACTACAAAGCCGAATTCCA
GCACACTGGCGGCCGTTACTAGTGGATCCTAGAGCATGGAAACTAGATAAGAAAGAAATACGCAGAGACC
AAAGTTCAACTGAAACGAATTAAACGGTTTATTGATTAACAAGCGATCGTTATTACAGATTACGAGTCAG
GTATCTGGTGCCAATGGGGCGGGGTTCACTATATACACCTTCAGTATTAACAGCAAATTCAACATTATTA
GACTTGTAATAGTTGGAAGTGTACTGGATCTCCGGGTTCCAGCGCTTGCTGTTTTCCTTCTGCAGCTCCC
ACTCGATCTCCACGCTGACTTGGCCAGTAGAATACTGGGTGATGAAAGAGTTCAGCTTGTCCTTGTTGAA
GGCCGTTGGAGGATCCGCAGGTACAGGTGTGTTTTTGATGAGGATCTGAGGAGGCGGGTGCTTCATTCCA
AACCCTCCCATCAGCGGAGAAGGGTGAAAGTTGCCGTCCGTGTGAGGAATTTTGGCCCAAATGGGTCCTT
GCAGGTACACATCTCTGTCCTGCCAAACCATACCCGGAAGTATTCCTTGGTTTTGAACCCAGCCGGTCTG
CGCCTGTGCCTTAAAAGGCACCGCCAAAGTCCCATCACTCTGGTGGTTTGTGGCCACTTGTCCATAGGAC
TCCGTTGCTACCGGGTTAGTAGTTTTAATTTCTTCTTCGTTGGTTATCATGACTTTGTCCGCATCCACGT
TGTCTCTTCCAGTTCCTTGTTTGCCAAAAATTAAAGATCCAGACAAAGGAAAGAAACGGTCCTCTCCTTC
TTTGTGGCTGGCCATAGCAGGTCCAGGATTCATCAAGCTATTACGTCCATTGAGAGCCCAAGAAGAAGCT
CCAGGCCAAGCAAATTCGCTGTTGTTGTTTTGAGTCACAGTGGTTGAGACACGTTGTTGTCGGTAGCTGG
GTCCAGGTATGTAGTTTCTTCCCTGGACAGCCATGTTGCTGGGTCCGGCCACACTGAATTTTAGCGTTTG
TTGATTCTGTCCAGAACCGTTAATAGTCTTTGAGAGATAGTACAAGTATTGGTCGATGAGTGGATTCATT
AGTCGGTCCAGGCTTTGGCTGTGAGCGTAGCTGCTATGGAAAGGTACGTTCTCAAACTCGTAGCTGAACT
GGAAGTTGTTACCCGTTCTTAGCATTTGCGACGGGAAATATTCCAGGCAGTAAAAGGACGAACGACCCAC
GGCCTGGCTTCCATCATTAAGCGTCAGATACCCGTACTGAGGAATCATGAAAACGTCCGCTGGGAACGGC
GGGAGGCAGCCCTCGTGAGCCGACCCGAGCACGTACGGGAGCTGATAGTCTGAGTCCGTGAAGACCTGGA
CCGTGCTGGTAAGGTTATTGGCGATGGTCTTGACTCCATTGTTGTCCGTAACCTCTTTGACCTGAATGTT
GAAGAGCTTGAAGTTGAGTCGCTTAGGCCGGAATCCCCAGTTGTTGTTGATGAGTCGCTGCCAGTCACGT
GGTGAGAAGTGGCAGTGGAATCTGTTGAAGTCAAAATACCCCCAGGGGGTGCTGTAGCCGAAGTAGGCGT
TGTCATTTGAAGATCCTCCAGATGTGCTGTTGGAGATTTGCTTGTAGAGGTGATTGTTGTAGGTGGGCAG
GGCCCAGGTTCGGGTGCTGGTGGTGATGACTCTGTCCCCCAGCCATTGGGAATCGCAATGCCAATTTCCC
GAGGAACTACCCACTCCATCGGCACCTTCGTTATTGTCTGCCACTGGTGCGCCACCACCTGAAGCCATTG
TAAGAGATCCCACACCTGAGGGGGCTGCGGGAGGTTCTCCGATTGGTTGAGGGTCTGGGACTGACTCTGT
GTCGCCAGTCTGACCGAAATTGAGTCTCTTTTTAGCGGGCTGTGCACCCGATTTGCCAATACCCGCGGAG
GAGTCCGGTTCCTGAGGAGACTGCTCTACAGGCCTCTTCTTTCCAGGAGCCGTCTTAGCCGCTTCCTCAA
CCAGACCAAGAGGTTCAAGAAGCCTCTTTTTGGCCTGGAAGACTGCTCGCCCGAGGTTGCCCCCAAAAGA
CGTATCTTCTTTGAGCCGCTCCTGGAACTCGGCGTCGGCGTGGTTGTACTTGAGGTACGGGTTGTCTCCG
GCCTTGAGCTGCTGGTCGTAGGCCTTGTCGTGCTCGAGGGCCGCCGCGTCTGCTGCGTTGACCGGCTCCC
CCTTGTCGAGTCCGTTGCCGGGTCCAAGGTATTTGTAACCCGGAAGCACAAGACCTCGAGCGTTGTCTTG
ATGTTGTTGATTTGCCTTGGGTTGAGGGGCTCCAGGTTTCAAAGCCCACCACTCGCGAATTCCTTCACTA
AGGTTGTCCTCGAGCCAATCTGGAAGATAACCATCGGCAGCCATACCTGATTTAAATCATTTATTGTTCA
AAGATGCAGTCATCCAAATCCACATTGACCAGATCGCAGGCAGTGCAAGCGTCTGGCACCTTTCCCATGA
TATGATGAATGTAGCACAGTTTCTGATACGCCTTTTTGACGACAGAAACGGGTTGAGATTCTGACACGGG
AAAGCACTCTAAACAGTCTTTCTGTCCGTGAGTGAAGCAGATATTTGAATTCTGATTCATTCTCTCGCAT
TGTCTGCAGGGAAACAGCATCAGATTCATGCCCACGTGACGAGAACATTTGTTTACGTACCTGTCTGCGT
AGTTGATCGAAGCTTCCGCGTCTGACGTCGATGGCTGCGCAACTGACTCGCGCACCCGTTTGGGCTCACT
TATATCTGCGTCACTGGGGGCGGGTCTTTTCTTGGCTCCACCCTTTTTGACGTAGAATTCATGCTCCACC
TCAACCACGTGATCCTTTGCCCACCGGAAAAAGTCTTTGACTTCCTGCTTGGTGACCTTCCCAAAGTCAT
GATCCAGACGGCGGGTGAGTTCAAATTTGAACATCCGGTCTTGCAACGGCTGCTGGTGTTCGAAGGTCGT
TGAGTTCCCGTCAATCACGGCGCACATGTTGGTGTTGGAGGTGACGATCACGGGAGTCGGGTCTATCTGG
GCCGAGGACTTGCATTTCTGGTCCACGCGCACCTTGCTTCCTCCGAGAATGGCTTTGGCCGACTCCACGA
CCTTGGCGGTCATCTTCCCCTCCTCCCACCAGATCACCATCTTGTCGACACAGTCGTTGAAGGGAAAGTT
CTCATTGGTCCAGTTTACGCACCCGTAGAAGGGCACAGTGTGGGCTATGGCCTCCGCGATGTTGGTCTTC
CCGGTAGTTGCAGGCCCAAACAGCCAGATGGTGTTCCTCTTGCCGAACTTTTTCGTGGCCCATCCCAGAA
AGACGGAAGCCGCATATTGGGGATCGTACCCGTTTAGTTCCAAAATTTTATAAATCCGATTGCTGGAAAT
GTCCTCCACGGGCTGCTGGCCCACCAGGTAGTCGGGGGCGGTTTTAGTCAGGCTCATAATCTTTCCCGCA
TTGTCCAAGGCAGCCTTGATTTGGGACCGCGAGTTGGAGGCCGCATTGAAGGAGATGTATGAGGCCTGGT
CCTCCTGGATCCACTGCTTCTCCGAGGTAATCCCCTTGTCCACGAGCCACCCGACCAGCTCCATGTACCT
GGCTGAAGTTTTTGATCTGATCACCGGCGCATCAGAATTGGGATTCTGATTCTCTTTGTTCTGCTCCTGC
GTCTGCGACACGTGCGTCAGATGCTGCGCCACCAACCGTTTACGCTCCGTGAGATTCAAACAGGCGCTTA
AATACTGTTCCATATTAGTCCACGCCCACTGGAGCTCAGGCTGGGTTTTGGGGAGCAAGTAATTGGGGAT
GTAGCACTCATCCACCACCTTGTTCCCGCCTCCGGCGCCATTTCTGGTCTTTGTGACCGCGAACCAGTTT
GGCAAAGTCGGCTCGATCCCGCGGTAAATTCTCTGAATCAGTTTTTCGCGAATCTGACTCAGGAAACGTC
CCAAAACCATGGATTTCACCCCGGTGGTTTCCACGAGCACGTGCATGTGGAAGTAGCTCTCTCCCTTCTC
AAATTGCACAAAGAAAAGAGCCTCCGGTGCCTTACTCACACGGCGCCATTCCGTCAGAAAGTCGCGCTGC
AGCTTCTCGGCCACGGTCAGGGGTGCCTGCTCAATCAGATTCAGATCCATGTCAGAATCTGGCGGCAACT
CCCATTCCTTCTCGGCCACCCAGTTCACAAAGCTGTCAGAAATGCCGGGCAGATGCTCGTCAAGGTCGCT
GGGGACCTTAATCACAATCTCGTAAAACCCCGGCATGGCGGCTGCTCGTTCAAATTTCGCGGTCAAAATG
GAGGTTGCATCCTGCTCGCTCACTCGGCCATATATACCTCAGCGTGACCACATGGTGTCGCAAAATGTCG
CAAAACACTCACGTTGACCTCTAATACAGGACCGCGGCCGCTCTAGTGAATCCACAGAAACTAGCGAGGT
AAGCACTTACTCTATGTCTTTTACATGGTCCTGGGAAAGTGGAAAATACACCACTGAAACTTTTGCTACC
AACTCTTACACCTTCTCCTACATTGCCCAGGAATAAAGAATCGTGAACCTGTTGCATGTTATGTTTCAAC
GTGTTTATTTTTCAATTGCAGAAAATTTCAAGTCATTTTTCATTCAGTAGTATAGCCCCACCACCACATA
GCTTATATTGATCACCGTACCTTAATCAAACTCACAGAACCCTAGTATTCAACCTGCCACCTCCCTCCCA
ACACACAGAGTACACAGTCCTTTCTCCCCGGCTGGCCTTAAAAAGCATCATATCATGGGTAACAGACATA
TTCTTAGGTGTTATATTCCACACGGTTTCCTGTCGAGCCAAACGCTCATCAGTGATATTAATAAACTCCC
CGGGCAGCTCGCTTAAGTTCATGTCGCTGTCCAGCTGCTGAGCCACAGGCTGCTGTCCAACTTGCGGTTG
CTCAACGGGCGGCGAAGGGGAAGTCCATGCCTACATGGGGGTAGAGCCATAATCGTGCATCAGGATAGGG
CGGTGGTGCTGCAGCAGCGCGCGAATAAACTGCTGCCGCCGCCGCTCCGTCCTGCAGGAATACAACATGG
CAGTGGTCTCCTCAGCGATGATTCGCACCGCCCGCAGCATGAGACGCCTTGTCCTCCGGGCACAGCAGCG
CACCCTGATCTCACTTAAATCAGCACAGTAACTGCAGCACAGCACCACAATATTGTTCAAAATCCCACAG
TGCAAGGCGCTGTATCCAAAGCTCATGGCGGGGACCACAGAACCCACGTGGCCATCATACCACAAGCGCA
GGTAGATTAAGTGGCGACCCCTCATAAACACGCTGGACATAAACATTACCTCTTTTGGCATGTTGTAATT
CACCACCTCCCGGTACCATATAAACCTCTGATTAAACATGGCGCCATCCACCACCATCCTAAACCAGCTG
GCCAAAACCTGCCCGCCGGCTATGCACTGCAGGGAACCGGGACTGGAACAATGACAGTGGAGAGCCCAGG
ACTCGTAACCATGGATCATCATGCTCGTCATGATATCAATGTTGGCACAACACAGGCACACGTGCATACA
CTTCCTCAGGATTACAAGCTCCTCCCGCGTCAGAACCATATCCCAGGGAACAACCCATTCCTGAATCAGC
GTAAATCCCACACTGCAGGGAAGACCTCGCACGTAACTCACGTTGTGCATTGTCAAAGTGTTACATTCGG
GCAGCAGCGGATGATCCTCCAGTATGGTAGCGCGGGTCTCTGTCTCAAAAGGAGGTAGGCGATCCCTACT
GTACGGAGTGCGCCGAGACAACCGAGATCGTGTTGGTCGTAGTGTCATGCCAAATGGAACGCCGGACGTA
GTCATATTTCCTGAAGCAAAACCAGGTGCGGGCGTGACAAACAGATCTGCGTCTCCGGTCTCGTCGCTTA
GCTCGCTCTGTGTAGTAGTTGTAGTATATCCACTCTCTCAAAGCATCCAGGCGCCTAGGCAAAATAGCAC
CCTCCCGCTCCAGAACAACATACAGCGCTTCCACAGCGGCAGCCATAACAGTCAGCCTTACCAGTAAAAA
AACCTATTAAAAAACACCACTCGACACGGCACCAGCTCAATCAGTCACAGTGTAAAAAGGGCCAAGTACA
GAGCGAGTATATATAGGACTAAAAAATGACGTAACGGTTAAAGTCCACAAAAAACACCCAGAAAACCGCA
CGCGAACCTACGCCCAGAAACGAAAGCCAAAAAACCCACAACTTCCTCAAATCTTCACTTCCGTTTTCCC
ACGATACGTCACTTCCCATTTTAAAAAAACTACAATTCCCAATACATGCAAGTTACTCCGCCCTAAAACG
CCCGGGCGACCGCACCCTGTGACGAAAGCCGCCCGCAAGCTGCGCCCCTGAGTTAGTCATCTGAACTTCG
GCCTGGGCGTCTCTGGGAAGTACCACAGTGGTGGGAGCGGGACTTTCCTGGTACACCAGGGCAGCGGGCC
AACTACGGGGATTAAGGTTATTACGAGGTGTGGTGGTAATAGCCGCCTGTTCGAGGAGAATTCGGTTTCG
GTGGGCGCGGATTCCGTTGACCCGGGATATCATGTGGGGTCCCGCGCTCATGTAGTTTATTCGGGTTGAG
TAGTCTTGGGCAGCTCCAGCCGCAAGTCCCATTTGTGGCTGGTAACTCCACATGTAGGGCGTGGGAATTT
CCTTGCTCATAATGGCGCTGACGACAGGTGCTGGCGCCGGGTGTGGCCGCTGGAGATGACGTAGTTTTCG
CGCTTAAATTTGAGAAAGGGCGCGAAACTAGTCCTTAAGAGTCAGCGCGCAGTATTTGCTGAAGAGAGCC
TCCGCGTCTTCCAGCGTGCGCCGAAGCTGATCTTCGCTTTTGTGATACAGGCAGCTGCGGGTGAGGGAGC
GCAGAGACCTGTTTTTTATTTTCAGCTCTTGTTCTTGGCCCCTGCTTTGTTGAAATATAGCATACAGAGT
GGGAAAAATCCTATTTCTAAGCTCGCGGGTCGATACGGGTTCGTTGGGCGCCAGACGCAGCGCTCCTCCT
CCTGCTGCTGCCGCCGCTGTGGATTTCTTGGGCTTTGTCAGAGTCTTGCTATCCGGTCGCCTTTGCTTCT
GTGTGACCGCTGCTGTTGCTGCCGCTGCCGCTGCCGCCGGTGCAGTAGGGGCTGTAGAGATGACGGTAGT
AATGCAGGATGTTACGGGGGAAGGCCACGCCGTGATGGTAGAGAAGAAAGCGGCGGGCGAAGGAGATGTT
GCCCCCACAGTCTTGCAAGCAAGCAACTATGGCGTTCTTGTGCCCGCGCCACGAGCGGTAGCCTTGGCGC
TGTTGTTGCTCTTGGGCTAACGGCGGCGGCTGCTTAGACTTACCGGCCCTGGTTCCAGTGGTGTCCCATC
TACGGTTGGGTCGGCGAACAGGCAGTGCCGGCGGCGCCTGAGGAGCGGAGGTTGTAGCGATGCTGGGAAC
GGTTGCCAATTTCTGGGGCGCCGGCGAGGGGAATGCGACCGAGGGTGACGGTGTTTCGTCTGACACCTCT
TCGGCCTCGGAAGCTTCGTCTAGGCTGTCCCAGTCTTCCATCATCTCCTCCTCCTCGTCCAAAACCTCCT
CTGCCTGACTGTCCCAGTATTCCTCCTCGTCCGTGGGTGGCGGCGGCGGCAGCTGCAGCTTCTTTTTGGG
TGCCATCCTGGGAAGCAAGGGCCCGCGGCTGCTGATAGGGCTGCGGCGGCGGGGGGATTGGGTTGAGCTC
CTCGCCGGACTGGGGGTCCAGGTAAACCCCCCGTCCCTTTCGTAGCAGAAACTCTTGGCGGGCTTTGTTG
ATGGCTTGCAATTGGCCAAGGATGTGGCCCTGGGTAATGACGCAGGCGGTAAGCTCCGCATTTGGCGGGC
GGGATTGGTCTTCGTAGAACCTAATCTCGTGGGCGTGGTAGTCCTCAGGGAGAAGGAAATGGCCAGTCGG
GAAGAGGAGCAGCGCGAAACCACCCCCGAGCGCGGACGCGGTGCGGCGCGACGTCCACCAACCATGGAGG
ACGTGTCGTCCCCGTCGCCGTCGCCGCCGCCTCCCCGCGCGCCCCCAAAAAAGAGACTGCGGAGACGCCT
GGAGTCCGAGGACGAGGAAGACAGTTCCCAGGACGCTCTGGTGCCTAGGACACCATCTCCAAGACCCTCC
ACTTCCACCGCCGACCTGGCCATTGCCAGCAAAAAAAAGAAGAAGAGGCCCTCCCCTAAACCTGAACGAC
CACCCAGCCCAGAAGTGATCGTGGACTCAGAGGAAGAGCGCGAGGACGTCGCTCTGCAGATGGTGGGATT
CAGCAATCCACCTGTGCTCATCAAGCACGGCAAAGGGGGAAAACGGACCGTGCGCAGGCTGAACGAGGAT
GATCCTGTGGCAAGGGGCATGAGGACACAGGAGGAGAAGGAAGAATCCTCCGAGGCCGAGAGCGAGAGCA
CAGTGATTAATCCACTGTCCCTGCCAATTGTGAGCGCTTGGGAGAAGGGAATGGAGGCCGCCCGGGCCCT
GATGGACAAGTACCACGTGGACAACGACCTGAAGGCTAATTTCAAACTGCTGCCTGACCAGGTGGAGGCC
CTGGCTGCCGTGTGCAAGACATGGCTGAATGAGGAGCATAGAGGGCTGCAGCTGACCTTTACATCAAACA
AGACCTTTGTGACCATGATGGGCAGGTTTCTGCAGGCCTACCTGCAATCTTTCGCCGAAGTGACTTACAA
GCACCACGAGCCCACCGGCTGCGCCCTGTGGCTGCACAGATGCGCCGAGATTGAGGGCGAGCTGAAATGC
CTGCACGGCTCTATCATGATTAACAAGGAGCACGTGATCGAGATGGATGTGACTTCCGAAAACGGCCAGC
GCGCCCTGAAGGAGCAGTCCAGCAAGGCCAAGATCGTGAAGAACAGGTGGGGCAGGAACGTGGTGCAGAT
TTCTAACACAGACGCCAGATGTTGCGTGCATGACGCCGCCTGCCCTGCCAATCAGTTTAGCGGCAAGAGC
TGCGGAATGTTCTTCAGCGAGGGAGCCAAGGCGCAAGTGGCCTTCAAGCAGATCAAGGCCTTCATGCAAG
CCCTGTATCCAAATGCCCAGACCGGCCACGGCCACCTCCTGATGCCCCTGCGCTGCGAATGTAACTCCAA
GCCCGGCCACGCCCCTTTCCTGGGCAGGCAGCTGCCAAAACTGACCCCTTTTGCCCTGAGCAACGCCGAA
GATCTGGATGCCGATCTGATCAGCGACAAGTCCGTGCTGGCCTCCGTTCACCACCCCGCCCTGATCGTGT
TCCAGTGCTGCAATCCCGTGTACAGGAATAGCAGAGCTCAGGGTGGAGGCCCCAACTGCGACTTCAAGAT
CTCCGCCCCAGATCTGCTGAACGCTCTCGTGATGGTGCGGAGCCTGTGGTCTGAGAACTTCACAGAGCTG
CCCCGCATGGTGGTGCCCGAGTTCAAGTGGAGCACTAAGCATCAGTACCGGAATGTGTCTCTGCCCGTGG
CCCACTCTGACGCCAGACAGAATCCTTTTGACTTCTGAACGGCGCAGACGGCAAGGGTGGGGGGTAAATA
ATCACCCGAGAGTGTACAAATAAAAACATTTGCCTTTATTGAAAGTGTCTCCTAGTACATTATTTTTACA
TGTTTTTCAAGTGACAAAAAGAAGTGGCGCTCCTAATCTGCGCACTGTGGCTGCGGAAGTAGGGCGAGTG
GCGCTCCAGGAAGCTGTAGAGCTGTTCCTGGTTGCGACGCAGGGTGGGCTGTACCTGGGGACTGTTAAGC
ATGGAGTTGGGTACCGGATCCAT
[123 nt withheld, positions 13534-13656]
C
[91 nt withheld, positions 13658-13748]
A
[49 nt withheld, positions 13750-13798]
CCTTTGACGTTGGAGTCCACGTTCTTT
[37 nt withheld, positions 13826-13862]
ACCCTATCTCGGTCTATTCTTTTGATTTATAAGGGATTTTGCCGATTTCGGCCTATTGGTTAAAAAATGA
GCTGATTTAACAAAAATTTAACGCGAATTTTAACAAAATATTAACGCTTACAATTTAGGTGGCACTTTTC
GGGGAAATGTGCGCGGAACCCCTATTTGTTTATTTTTCTAAATACATTCAAATATGTATCCGCTCATGAG
ACAATAACCCTGATAAATGCTTCAATAATATTGAAAAAGGAAGAGTATGATTGAACAAGATGGATTGCAC
GCAGGTTCTCCGGCCGCTTGGGTGGAGAGGCTATTCGGCTATGACTGGGCACAACAGACAATCGGCTGCT
CTGATGCCGCCGTGTTCCGGCTGTCAGCGCAGGGGCGCCCGGTTCTTTTTGTCAAGACCGACCTGTCCGG
TGCCCTGAATGAACTGCAAGACGAGGCAGCGCGGCTATCGTGGCTGGCCACGACGGGCGTTCCTTGCGCA
GCTGTACTCGACGTTGTCACTGAAGCGGGAAGGGACTGGCTGCTATTGGGCGAAGTGCCGGGGCAGGATC
TCCTGTCATCTCACCTTGCTCCTGCCGAGAAAGTATCCATCATGGCTGATGCAATGCGGCGGCTGCATAC
GCTTGATCCGGCTACCTGCCCATTCGACCACCAAGCGAAACATCGCATCGAGAGAGCACGTACTCGGATG
GAAGCCGGTCTTGTCGATCAGGATGATCTGGACGAAGAGCATCAGGGGCTCGCGCCAGCCGAACTGTTCG
CCAGGCTCAAGGCGAGCATGCCCGACGGCGAGGATCTCGTCGTGACCCATGGCGATGCCTGCTTGCCGAA
TATCATGGTGGAAAATGGCCGCTTTTCTGGATTCATCGACTGTGGCCGGCTGGGTGTGGCGGACCGCTAT
CAGGACATAGCGTTGGCTACCCGTGATATTGCTGAAGAGCTTGGCGGCGAATGGGCTGACCGCTTCCTCG
TGCTTTACGGTATCGCCGCTCCCGATTCGCAGCGCATCGCCTTCTATCGCCTTCTTGACGAGTTCTTCTG
ACTGTCAGACCAAGTTTACTCATATATACTTTAGATTGATTTAAAACTTCATTTTTAATTTAAAAGGATC
TAGGTGAAGATCCTTTTTGATAATCTCATGACCAAAATCCCTTAACGTGAGTTTTCGTTCCACTGAGCGT
CAGACCCCGTAGAAAAGATCAAAGGATCTTCTTGAGATCCTTTTTTTCTGCGCGTAATCTGCTGCTTGCA
AACAAAAAAACCACCGCTACCAGCGGTGGTTTGTTTGCCGGATCAAGAGCTACCAACTCTTTTTCCGAAG
GTAACTGGCTTCAGCAGAGCGCAGATACCAAATACTGTTCTTCTAGTGTAGCCGTAGTTAGGCCACCACT
TCAAGAACTCTGTAGCACCGCCTACATACCTCGCTCTGCTAATCCTGTTACCAGTGGCTGCTGCCAGTGG
CGATAAGTCGTGTCTTACCGGGTTGGACTCAAGACGATAGTTACCGGATAAGGCGCAGCGGTCGGGCTGA
ACGGGGGGTTCGTGCACACAGCCCAGCTTGGAGCGAACGACCTACACCGAACTGAGATACCTACAGCGTG
AGCTATGAGAAAGCGCCACGCTTCCCGAAGGGAGAAAGGCGGACAGGTATCCGGTAAGCGGCAGGGTCGG
AACAGGAGAGCGCACGAGGGAGCTTCCAGGGGGAAACGCCTGGTATCTTTATAGTCCTGTCGGGTTTCGC
CACCTCTGACTTGAGCGTCGATTTTTGTGATGCTCGTCAGGGGGGCGGAGCCTATGGAAAAACGCCAGCA
ACGCGGCCTTTTTACGGTTCCTGGCCTTTTGCTGGCCTTTTGCTCACATGTTCTTTCCTGCGTTATCCCC
TGATTCTGTGGATAACCGTATTACCGCCTTTGAGTGAGCTGATCATATGGTTTAAACGTTGGCAG
